>Addgene plasmid #203258 | B*42:01:01 | addgene full sequence | sequence record 399806 | Addgene NGS Result
GACGGATCGGGAGATCTCCCGATCCCCTATGGTGCACTCTCAGTACAATCTGCTCTGATGCCGCATAGTT
AAGCCAGTATCTGCTCCCTGCTTGTGTGTTGGAGGTCGCTGAGTAGTGCGCGAGCAAAATTTAAGCTACA
ACAAGGCAAGGCTTGACCGACAATTGCATGAAGAATCTGCTTAGGGTTAGGCGTTTTGCGCTGCTTCGCG
ATGTACGGGCCAGATATACGCGTTGACATTGATTATTGACTAGTTATTAATAGTAATCAATTACGGGGTC
ATTAGTTCATAGCCCATATATGGAGTTCCGCGTTACATAACTTACGGTAAATGGCCCGCCTGGCTGACCG
CCCAACGACCCCCGCCCATTGACGTCAATAATGACGTATGTTCCCATAGTAACGCCAATAGGGACTTTCC
ATTGACGTCAATGGGTGGAGTATTTACGGTAAACTGCCCACTTGGCAGTACATCAAGTGTATCATATGCC
AAGTACGCCCCCTATTGACGTCAATGACGGTAAATGGCCCGCCTGGCATTATGCCCAGTACATGACCTTA
TGGGACTTTCCTACTTGGCAGTACATCTACGTATTAGTCATCGCTATTACCATGGTGATGCGGTTTTGGC
AGTACATCAATGGGCGTGGATAGCGGTTTGACTCACGGGGATTTCCAAGTCTCCACCCCATTGACGTCAA
TGGGAGTTTGTTTTGGCACCAAAATCAACGGGACTTTCCAAAATGTCGTAACAACTCCGCCCCATTGACG
CAAATGGGCGGTAGGCGTGTACGGTGGGAGGTCTATATAAGCAGAGCTCTCTGGCTAACTAGAGAACCCA
CTGCTTACTGGCTTATCGAAATTAATACGACTCACTATAGGGAGACCCAAGCTGGCTAGCGTTTAAACTT
AAGCTTGGTACCGAGCTCGGATCCATGCTGGTCATGGCGCCCCGAACCGTCCTCCTGCTGCTCTCGGCGG
CCCTGGCCCTGACCGAGACCTGGGCCGGCTCCCACTCCATGAGGTATTTCTACACCTCCGTGTCCCGGCC
CGGCCGCGGGGAGCCCCGCTTCATCTCAGTGGGCTACGTGGACGACACCCAGTTCGTGAGGTTCGACAGC
GACGCCGCGAGTCCGAGAGAGGAGCCGCGGGCGCCGTGGATAGAGCAGGAGGGGCCGGAGTATTGGGACC
GGAACACACAGATCTACAAGGCCCAGGCACAGACTGACCGAGAGAGCCTGCGGAACCTGCGCGGCTACTA
CAACCAGAGCGAGGCCGGGTCTCACACCCTCCAGAGCATGTACGGCTGCGACGTGGGGCCGGACGGGCGC
CTCCTCCGCGGGCATAACCAGTACGCCTACGACGGCAAGGATTACATCGCCCTGAACGAGGACCTGCGCT
CCTGGACCGCGGCGGACACCGCGGCTCAGATCACCCAGCGCAAGTGGGAGGCGGCCCGTGTGGCGGAGCA
GGACAGAGCCTACCTGGAGGGCACGTGCGTGGAGTGGCTCCGCAGATACCTGGAGAACGGGAAGGACACG
CTGGAGCGCGCGGACCCCCCAAAGACACACGTGACCCACCACCCCATCTCTGACCATGAGGCCACCCTGA
GGTGCTGGGCCCTGGGCTTCTACCCTGCGGAGATCACACTGACCTGGCAGCGGGATGGCGAGGACCAAAC
TCAGGACACTGAGCTTGTGGAGACCAGACCAGCAGGAGATAGAACCTTCCAGAAGTGGGCAGCTGTGGTG
GTGCCTTCTGGAGAAGAGCAGAGATACACATGCCATGTACAGCATGAGGGGCTGCCGAAGCCCCTCACCC
TGAGATGGGAGCCGTCTTCCCAGTCCACCGTCCCCATCGTGGGCATTGTTGCTGGCCTGGCTGTCCTAGC
AGTTGTGGTCATCGGAGCTGTGGTCGCTGCTGTGATGTGTAGGAGGAAGAGCTCAGGTGGAAAAGGAGGG
AGCTACTCTCAGGCTGCGTGCAGCGACAGTGCCCAGGGCTCTGATGTGTCTCTCACAGCTTGAGAATTCT
GCAGATATCCAGCACAGTGGCGGCCGCTCGAGTCTAGAGGGCCCGTTTAAACCCGCTGATCAGCCTCGAC
TGTGCCTTCTAGTTGCCAGCCATCTGTTGTTTGCCCCTCCCCCGTGCCTTCCTTGACCCTGGAAGGTGCC
ACTCCCACTGTCCTTTCCTAATAAAATGAGGAAATTGCATCGCATTGTCTGAGTAGGTGTCATTCTATTC
TGGGGGGTGGGGTGGGGCAGGACAGCAAGGGGGAGGATTGGGAAGACAATAGCAGGCATGCTGGGGATGC
GGTGGGCTCTATGGCTTCTGAGGCGGAAAGAACCAGCTGGGGCTCTAGGGGGTATCCCC
[124 nt withheld, positions 2370-2493]
C
[91 nt withheld, positions 2495-2585]
A
[49 nt withheld, positions 2587-2635]
CCTTTGACGTTGGAGTCCACGTTCTTT
[37 nt withheld, positions 2663-2699]
ACCCTATCTCGGTCTATTCTTTTGATTTATAAGGGATTTTGCCGATTTCGGCCTATTGGTTAAAAAATGA
GCTGATTTAACAAAAATTTAACGCGAATTAATTCTGTGGAATGTGTGTCAGTTAGGGTGTGGAAAGTCCC
CAGGCTCCCCAGCAGGCAGAAGTATGCAAAGCATGCATCTCAATTAGTCAGCAACCAGGTGTGGAAAGTC
CCCAGGCTCCCCAGCAGGCAGAAGTATGCAAAGCATGCATCTCAATTAGTCAGCAACCATAGTCCCGCCC
CTAACTCCGCCCATCCCGCCCCTAACTCCGCCCAGTTCCGCCCATTCTCCGCCCCATGGCTGACTAATTT
TTTTTATTTATGCAGAGGCCGAGGCCGCCTCTGCCTCTGAGCTATTCCAGAAGTAGTGAGGAGGCTTTTT
TGGAGGCCTAGGCTTTTGCAAAAAGCTCCCGGGAGCTTGTATATCCATTTTCGGATCTGATCAAGAGACA
GGATGAGGATCGTTTCGCATGATTGAACAAGATGGATTGCACGCAGGTTCTCCGGCCGCTTGGGTGGAGA
GGCTATTCGGCTATGACTGGGCACAACAGACAATCGGCTGCTCTGATGCCGCCGTGTTCCGGCTGTCAGC
GCAGGGGCGCCCGGTTCTTTTTGTCAAGACCGACCTGTCCGGTGCCCTGAATGAACTGCAGGACGAGGCA
GCGCGGCTATCGTGGCTGGCCACGACGGGCGTTCCTTGCGCAGCTGTGCTCGACGTTGTCACTGAAGCGG
GAAGGGACTGGCTGCTATTGGGCGAAGTGCCGGGGCAGGATCTCCTGTCATCTCACCTTGCTCCTGCCGA
GAAAGTATCCATCATGGCTGATGCAATGCGGCGGCTGCATACGCTTGATCCGGCTACCTGCCCATTCGAC
CACCAAGCGAAACATCGCATCGAGCGAGCACGTACTCGGATGGAAGCCGGTCTTGTCGATCAGGATGATC
TGGACGAAGAGCATCAGGGGCTCGCGCCAGCCGAACTGTTCGCCAGGCTCAAGGCGCGCATGCCCGACGG
CGAGGATCTCGTCGTGACCCATGGCGATGCCTGCTTGCCGAATATCATGGTGGAAAATGGCCGCTTTTCT
GGATTCATCGACTGTGGCCGGCTGGGTGTGGCGGACCGCTATCAGGACATAGCGTTGGCTACCCGTGATA
TTGCTGAAGAGCTTGGCGGCGAATGGGCTGACCGCTTCCTCGTGCTTTACGGTATCGCCGCTCCCGATTC
GCAGCGCATCGCCTTCTATCGCCTTCTTGACGAGTTCTTCTGAGCGGGACTCTGGGGTTCGAAATGACCG
ACCAAGCGACGCCCAACCTGCCATCACGAGATTTCGATTCCACCGCCGCCTTCTATGAAAGGTTGGGCTT
CGGAATCGTTTTCCGGGACGCCGGCTGGATGATCCTCCAGCGCGGGGATCTCATGCTGGAGTTCTTCGCC
CACCCCAACTTGTTTATTGCAGCTTATAATGGTTACAAATAAAGCAATAGCATCACAAATTTCACAAATA
AAGCATTTTTTTCACTGCATTCTAGTTGTGGTTTGTCCAAACTCATCAATGTATCTTATCATGTCTGTAT
ACCGTCGACCTCTAGCTAGAGCTTGGCGTAATCATGGTCATAGCTGTTTCCTGTGTGAAATTGTTATCCG
CTCACAATTCCACACAACATACGAGCCGGAAGCATAAAGTGTAAAGCCTGGGGTGCCTAATGAGTGAGCT
AACTCACATTAATTGCGTTGCGCTCACTGCCCGCTTTCCAGTCGGGAAACCTGTCGTGCCAGCTGCATTA
ATGAATCGGCCAACGCGCGGGGAGAGGCGGTTTGCGTATTGGGCGCTCTTCCGCTTCCTCGCTCACTGAC
TCGCTGCGCTCGGTCGTTCGGCTGCGGCGAGCGGTATCAGCTCACTCAAAGGCGGTAATACGGTTATCCA
CAGAATCAGGGGATAACGCAGGAAAGAACATGTGAGCAAAAGGCCAGCAAAAGGCCAGGAACCGTAAAAA
GGCCGCGTTGCTGGCGTTTTTCCATAGGCTCCGCCCCCCTGACGAGCATCACAAAAATCGACGCTCAAGT
CAGAGGTGGCGAAACCCGACAGGACTATAAAGATACCAGGCGTTTCCCCCTGGAAGCTCCCTCGTGCGCT
CTCCTGTTCCGACCCTGCCGCTTACCGGATACCTGTCCGCCTTTCTCCCTTCGGGAAGCGTGGCGCTTTC
TCATAGCTCACGCTGTAGGTATCTCAGTTCGGTGTAGGTCGTTCGCTCCAAGCTGGGCTGTGTGCACGAA
CCCCCCGTTCAGCCCGACCGCTGCGCCTTATCCGGTAACTATCGTCTTGAGTCCAACCCGGTAAGACACG
ACTTATCGCCACTGGCAGCAGCCACTGGTAACAGGATTAGCAGAGCGAGGTATGTAGGCGGTGCTACAGA
GTTCTTGAAGTGGTGGCCTAACTACGGCTACACTAGAAGAACAGTATTTGGTATCTGCGCTCTGCTGAAG
CCAGTTACCTTCGGAAAAAGAGTTGGTAGCTCTTGATCCGGCAAACAAACCACCGCTGGTAGCGGTGGTT
TTTTTGTTTGCAAGCAGCAGATTACGCGCAGAAAAAAAGGATCTCAAGAAGATCCTTTGATCTTTTCTAC
GGGGTCTGACGCTCAGTGGAACGAAAACTCACGTTAAGGGATTTTGGTCATGAGATTATCAAAAAGGATC
TTCACCTAGATCCTTTTAAATTAAAAATGAAGTTTTAAATCAATCTAAAGTATATATGAGTAAACTTGGT
CTGACAGTTACCAATGCTTAATCAGTGAGGCACCTATCTCAGCGATCTGTCTATTTCGTTCATCCATAGT
TGCCTGACTCCCCGTCGTGTAGATAACTACGATACGGGAGGGCTTACCATCTGGCCCCAGTGCTGCAATG
ATACCGCGAGACCCACGCTCACCGGCTCCAGATTTATCAGCAATAAACCAGCCAGCCGGAAGGGCCGAGC
GCAGAAGTGGTCCTGCAACTTTATCCGCCTCCATCCAGTCTATTAATTGTTGCCGGGAAGCTAGAGTAAG
TAGTTCGCCAGTTAATAGTTTGCGCAACGTTGTTGCCATTGCTACAGGCATCGTGGTGTCACGCTCGTCG
TTTGGTATGGCTTCATTCAGCTCCGGTTCCCAACGATCAAGGCGAGTTACATGATCCCCCATGTTGTGCA
AAAAAGCGGTTAGCTCCTTCGGTCCTCCGATCGTTGTCAGAAGTAAGTTGGCCGCAGTGTTATCACTCAT
GGTTATGGCAGCACTGCATAATTCTCTTACTGTCATGCCATCCGTAAGATGCTTTTCTGTGACTGGTGAG
TACTCAACCAAGTCATTCTGAGAATAGTGTATGCGGCGACCGAGTTGCTCTTGCCCGGCGTCAATACGGG
ATAATACCGCGCCACATAGCAGAACTTTAAAAGTGCTCATCATTGGAAAACGTTCTTCGGGGCGAAAACT
CTCAAGGATCTTACCGCTGTTGAGATCCAGTTCGATGTAACCCACTCGTGCACCCAACTGATCTTCAGCA
TCTTTTACTTTCACCAGCGTTTCTGGGTGAGCAAAAACAGGAAGGCAAAATGCCGCAAAAAAGGGAATAA
GGGCGACACGGAAATGTTGAATACTCATACTCTTCCTTTTTCAATATTATTGAAGCATTTATCAGGGTTA
TTGTCTCATGAGCGGATACATATTTGAATGTATTTAGAAAAATAAACAAATAGGGGTTCCGCGCACATTT
CCCCGAAAAGTGCCACCTGACGTC
Features (pLannotate 1.2.2; 20 found; start..end, strand, type, name):
     28..80      -  misc_feature   bom (fragment): basis of mobility region from pBR322
    235..614     +  enhancer       CMV enhancer: human cytomegalovirus immediate early enhancer
    615..818     +  promoter       CMV promoter: human cytomegalovirus (CMV) immediate early promoter
    814..847     +  LTR            5' LTR (truncated) (fragment): truncated 5' long terminal repeat (LTR) from HIV-1
    863..881     +  promoter       T7 promoter: promoter for bacteriophage T7 RNA polymerase
    935..2020    +  CDS            HLA-B: HLAB_HUMAN - Also known as HLAB. Experimental evidence at protein level: Swiss-Prot protein existence level 1. Allele B*67:01: Displays peptides sharing a common signature motif, namely a Pro residue at position 2 and Leu anchor residue at the C-terminus. From Homo sapiens (Human).
   2100..2324    +  polyA_signal   bGH poly(A) signal: bovine growth hormone polyadenylation signal
   2328..2349    +  promoter       SV40 promoter (fragment): SV40 enhancer and early promoter
   2370..2798    +  rep_origin     f1 ori (sequence partly withheld): f1 bacteriophage origin of replication; arrow indicates direction of (+) strand synthesis
   2812..3141    +  promoter       SV40 promoter: SV40 enhancer and early promoter
   3208..3999    +  CDS            neo: KKA2_KLEPN - Also known as kan, nptII. Experimental evidence at protein level: Swiss-Prot protein existence level 1. Resistance to kanamycin, neomycin, paromomycin, ribostamycin, butirosin and gentamicin B. From Klebsiella pneumoniae.
   4023..4181    +  CDS            ble (fragment): BLE_KLEPN - Experimental evidence at protein level: Swiss-Prot protein existence level 1. Binding protein with a strong affinity to the bleomycin family of antibiotics. Binds to CL990; an antimitotic-antibiotic compound. From Klebsiella pneumoniae.
   4176..4297    +  polyA_signal   SV40 poly(A) signal: SV40 polyadenylation signal
   4370..4386    -  protein_bind   lac operator: The lac repressor binds to the lac operator to inhibit transcription in E. coli. This inhibition can be relieved by adding lactose or isopropyl-β-D-thiogalactopyranoside (IPTG). lac repressor encoded by lacI
   4394..4424    -  promoter       lac promoter: promoter for the E. coli lac operon
   4439..4460    -  protein_bind   CAP binding site: CAP binding activates transcription in the presence of cAMP. E. coli catabolite activator protein
   4473..4565    -  CDS            lacI (fragment): lac repressor; lacI; The lac repressor binds to the lac operator to inhibit transcription in E. coli. This inhibition can be relieved by adding lactose or isopropyl-β-D-thiogalactopyranoside (IPTG).
   4748..5336    -  rep_origin     ori: high-copy-number ColE1/pMB1/pBR322/pUC origin of replication
   5507..6367    -  CDS            AmpR: β-lactamase; bla; confers resistance to ampicillin, carbenicillin, and related antibiotics
   6368..6472    -  promoter       AmpR promoter: bla
