[The description below was written by a language model from this plasmid's Addgene catalogue record and pLannotate feature annotations shown in this document.]
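Description:
B*42:01:01 is a mammalian expression plasmid built on the pcDNA-3 backbone that carries the human HLA class I heavy chain allele HLA-B*42:01:01, deposited for the purpose of overexpressing this single HLA allele in cultured cells. The sequenced record is about 6.5 kb. In bacteria the plasmid is maintained at high copy through a ColE1/pUC-type origin and selected with ampicillin via the β-lactamase gene and its native promoter. An f1 phage origin is also present, along with small remnants of lac regulatory elements and a pBR322 bom fragment that are typical backbone carry-over with no role in expression.

The HLA-B coding sequence, roughly 1.1 kb and cloned between BamHI and EcoRI sites, sits downstream of the human cytomegalovirus immediate early enhancer and promoter and is terminated by the bovine growth hormone polyadenylation signal, giving strong constitutive transcription in mammalian cells. A T7 promoter lies between the CMV promoter and the insert, which can serve for in vitro transcription or as a sequencing primer site. No epitope tag or reporter is annotated. The short hits to an HIV-1 LTR fragment and to a ble fragment are probably annotation artefacts of flanking backbone sequence rather than functional parts. A separate cassette, in which the SV40 early promoter drives the neomycin phosphotransferase gene followed by the SV40 polyadenylation signal, allows G418 selection of stable transfectants. The associated publication concerns a large HLA class I peptidome dataset for epitope prediction, consistent with expressing individual alleles in cells to profile the peptides they present, although the record itself does not name the recipient cell line.
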