Addgene plasmid #203258: B*42:01:01
Purpose: Overexpress HLA allele
Depositing lab: Derin Keskin & Catherine Wu. Depositing organization: Dana-Farber Cancer Institute. Publication: A large peptidome dataset improves HLA class I epitope prediction across most of the human population. Sarkizova S, Klaeger S, Le PM, Li LW, Oliveira G, Keshishian H, Hartigan CR, Zhang W, Braun DA, Ligon KL, Bachireddy P, Zervantonakis IK, Rosenbluth JM, Ouspenskaia T, Law T, Justesen S, Stevens J, Lane WJ, Eisenhaure T, Lan Zhang G, Clauser KR, Hacohen N, Carr SA, Wu CJ, Keskin DB. Nat Biotechnol. 2020 Feb;38(2):199-209. doi: 10.1038/s41587-019-0322-9. Epub 2019 Dec 16. PubMed 31844290.
Backbone
  Vector backbone: pcDNA-3
  Vector type: Mammalian Expression
Growth in bacteria
  Bacterial resistance: Ampicillin, 100 μg/mL
  Growth temperature: 37°C
  Growth strain: NEB Stable
  Copy number: High Copy
Gene/Insert
  Gene/Insert name: B*42:01:01
  Species: H. sapiens (human)
  Entrez Gene: HLA-B (a.k.a. AS, B-4901, HLAB)
  Cloning method: Restriction Enzyme; 5′ cloning site BamHI (unknown if destroyed); 3′ cloning site EcoRI (unknown if destroyed)
  Sequencing primers: 5′ unknown
Terms and licenses: Academic/Nonprofit Terms; Industry Terms: Not Available to Industry
Depositor comments: Shortname from TIGL: K52
How to cite: B*42:01:01 was a gift from Derin Keskin & Catherine Wu (Addgene plasmid # 203258 ; http://n2t.net/addgene:203258 ; RRID:Addgene_203258)
