>Addgene plasmid #203258 | B*42:01:01 | depositor partial sequence | sequence record 394188 | HLA:HLA00315 B*42:01:01 1089 bp (K52)
ATGCTGGTCATGGCGCCCCGAACCGTCCTCCTGCTGCTCTCGGCGGCCCTGGCCCTGACCGAGACCTGGG
CCGGCTCCCACTCCATGAGGTATTTCTACACCTCCGTGTCCCGGCCCGGCCGCGGGGAGCCCCGCTTCAT
CTCAGTGGGCTACGTGGACGACACCCAGTTCGTGAGGTTCGACAGCGACGCCGCGAGTCCGAGAGAGGAG
CCGCGGGCGCCGTGGATAGAGCAGGAGGGGCCGGAGTATTGGGACCGGAACACACAGATCTACAAGGCCC
AGGCACAGACTGACCGAGAGAGCCTGCGGAACCTGCGCGGCTACTACAACCAGAGCGAGGCCGGGTCTCA
CACCCTCCAGAGCATGTACGGCTGCGACGTGGGGCCGGACGGGCGCCTCCTCCGCGGGCATAACCAGTAC
GCCTACGACGGCAAGGATTACATCGCCCTGAACGAGGACCTGCGCTCCTGGACCGCGGCGGACACCGCGG
CTCAGATCACCCAGCGCAAGTGGGAGGCGGCCCGTGTGGCGGAGCAGGACAGAGCCTACCTGGAGGGCAC
GTGCGTGGAGTGGCTCCGCAGATACCTGGAGAACGGGAAGGACACGCTGGAGCGCGCGGACCCCCCAAAG
ACACACGTGACCCACCACCCCATCTCTGACCATGAGGCCACCCTGAGGTGCTGGGCCCTGGGCTTCTACC
CTGCGGAGATCACACTGACCTGGCAGCGGGATGGCGAGGACCAAACTCAGGACACTGAGCTTGTGGAGAC
CAGACCAGCAGGAGATAGAACCTTCCAGAAGTGGGCAGCTGTGGTGGTGCCTTCTGGAGAAGAGCAGAGA
TACACATGCCATGTACAGCATGAGGGGCTGCCGAAGCCCCTCACCCTGAGATGGGAGCCGTCTTCCCAGT
CCACCGTCCCCATCGTGGGCATTGTTGCTGGCCTGGCTGTCCTAGCAGTTGTGGTCATCGGAGCTGTGGT
CGCTGCTGTGATGTGTAGGAGGAAGAGCTCAGGTGGAAAAGGAGGGAGCTACTCTCAGGCTGCGTGCAGC
GACAGTGCCCAGGGCTCTGATGTGTCTCTCACAGCTTGA
